>Addgene plasmid #141033 | pENTR-R4-H1-BbsI-L2 | addgene full sequence | sequence record 304482 | Addgene NGS Result
CTTTCCTGCGTTATCCCCTGATTCTGTGGATAACCGTATTACCGTATACACAGCCAGTCTGCAGGTCGAC
CATAGTGACTGGATATGTTGTGTTTTACAGTATTATGTAGTCTGTTTTTTATGCAAAATCTAATTTAATA
TATTGATATTTATATCATTTTACGTTTCTCGTTCAACTTTTCTATACAAAGTTGATAGCTTGATATCAAT
ACTCTGAATTCGAACGCTGACGTCATCAACCCGCTCCAAGGAATCGCGGGCCCAGTGTCACTAGGCGGGA
ACACCCAGCGCGCGTGCGCCCTGGCAGGAAGATGGCTGTGAGGGACAGGGGAGTGGCGCCCTGCAATATT
TGCATGTCGCTATGTGTTCTGGGAAATCACCATAAACGTGAAATGTCTTTGGATTTGGGAATCTTATAAG
TTCTGTATGAGGACCACAGATCACCGGGTCTTCGAGAAGACCTGTTTTAGAGCTAGAAATAGCAAGTTAA
AATAAGGCTAGTCCGTTATCAACTTGAAAAAGTGGCACCGAGTCGGTGCTTTTTTGATATCTAGACCCAG
CTTTCTTGTACAAAGTTGGCATTATAAGAAAGCATTGCTTATCAATTTGTTGCAACGAACAGGTCACTAT
CAGTCAAAATAAAATCATTATTTGCCATCCAGCTGCAGCTCTGGCCCGTGTCTCAAAATCTCTGATGTTA
CATTGCACAAGATAAAAATATATCATCATGAACAATAAAACTGTCTGCTTACATAAACAGTAATACAAGG
GGTGTTATGAGCCATATTCAACGGGAAACGTCGAGGCCGCGATTAAATTCCAACATGGATGCTGATTTAT
ATGGGTATAAATGGGCTCGCGATAATGTCGGGCAATCAGGTGCGACAATCTATCGCTTGTATGGGAAGCC
CGATGCGCCAGAGTTGTTTCTGAAACATGGCAAAGGTAGCGTTGCCAATGATGTTACAGATGAGATGGTC
AGACTAAACTGGCTGACGGAATTTATGCCTCTTCCGACCATCAAGCATTTTATCCGTACTCCTGGTGATG
CATGGTTACTCACCACTGCGATCCCCGGAAAAACAGCATTCCAGGTATTAGAAGAATATCCTGATTCAGG
TGAAAATATTGTTGATGCGCTGGCAGTGTTCCTGCGCCGGTTGCATTCGATTCCTGTTTGTAATTGTCCT
TTTAACAGCGATCGCGTATTTCGTCTCGCTCAGGCGCAATCACGAATGAATAACGGTTTGGTTGATGCGA
GTGATTTTGATGACGAGCGTAATGGCTGGCCTGTTGAACAAGTCTGGAAAGAAATGCATAAACTTTTGCC
ATTCTCACCGGATTCAGTCGTCACTCATGGTGATTTCTCACTTGATAACCTTATTTTTGACGAGGGGAAA
TTAATAGGTTGTATTGATGTTGGACGAGTCGGAATCGCAGACCGATACCAGGATCTTGCCATCCTATGGA
ACTGCCTCGGTGAGTTTTCTCCTTCATTACAGAAACGGCTTTTTCAAAAATATGGTATTGATAATCCTGA
TATGAATAAATTGCAGTTTCATTTGATGCTCGATGAGTTTTTCTAATCAGAATTGGTTAATTGGTTGTAA
CATTATTCAGATTGGGCCCCGTTCCACTGAGCGTCAGACCCCGTAGAAAAGATCAAAGGATCTTCTTGAG
ATCCTTTTTTTCTGCGCGTAATCTGCTGCTTGCAAACAAAAAAACCACCGCTACCAGCGGTGGTTTGTTT
GCCGGATCAAGAGCTACCAACTCTTTTTCCGAAGGTAACTGGCTTCAGCAGAGCGCAGATACCAAATACT
GTTCTTCTAGTGTAGCCGTAGTTAGGCCACCACTTCAAGAACTCTGTAGCACCGCCTACATACCTCGCTC
TGCTAATCCTGTTACCAGTGGCTGCTGCCAGTGGCGATAAGTCGTGTCTTACCGGGTTGGACTCAAGACG
ATAGTTACCGGATAAGGCGCAGCGGTCGGGCTGAACGGGGGGTTCGTGCACACAGCCCAGCTTGGAGCGA
ACGACCTACACCGAACTGAGATACCTACAGCGTGAGCTATGAGAAAGCGCCACGCTTCCCGAAGGGAGAA
AGGCGGACAGGTATCCGGTAAGCGGCAGGGTCGGAACAGGAGAGCGCACGAGGGAGCTTCCAGGGGGAAA
CGCCTGGTATCTTTATAGTCCTGTCGGGTTTCGCCACCTCTGACTTGAGCGTCGATTTTTGTGATGCTCG
TCAGGGGGGCGGAGCCTATGGAAAAACGCCAGCAACGCGGCCTTTTTACGGTTCCTGGCCTTTTGCTGGC
CTTTTGCTCACATGTT
Features (pLannotate 1.2.2; 8 found; start..end, strand, type, name):
      1..44      +  rep_origin     RSF ori (fragment): Plasmids containing the RSF 1030 origin of replication can be propagated in E. coli cells that contain additional plasmids with compatible origins.
     71..190     -  protein_bind   attR1: mutant version of attR; recombination site for the Gateway® LR reaction LR Clonase™
    174..194     -  protein_bind   attB4: mutant version of attB; core recombination site for the Gateway® BP reaction BP Clonase™
    222..431     +  promoter       H1 promoter: human H1 RNA promoter
    464..539     +  misc_RNA       gRNA scaffold: guide RNA scaffold for the Streptococcus pyogenes CRISPR/Cas9 system
    555..654     -  protein_bind   attL2: mutant version of attL; recombination site for the Gateway® LR reaction LR Clonase™
    777..1586    +  CDS            KanR: aminoglycoside phosphotransferase; aph(3')-Ia; confers resistance to kanamycin in bacteria or G418 (Geneticin®) in eukaryotes
   1676..2264    +  rep_origin     ori: high-copy-number ColE1/pMB1/pBR322/pUC origin of replication
