[The description below was written by a language model from this plasmid's Addgene catalogue record and pLannotate feature annotations shown in this document.]
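Description:
pENTR-R4-H1-BbsI-L2 is a small (about 2.3 kb) Multisite Gateway entry clone built on a pDONR-type backbone and catalogued as an empty backbone for mammalian expression work. It is maintained in E. coli through a high-copy ColE1/pUC-type origin and selected with kanamycin via an aminoglycoside phosphotransferase (KanR) gene. A very short fragment annotated as RSF ori at the start of the record is probably just a partial sequence match rather than a functional second origin.

The functional module sits between two Gateway recombination sites. As the name indicates, these are an attR4-type site and attL2. The automated annotation labels the upstream site as attR1 with an overlapping attB4 core, which is consistent with an R4 site being matched to its closest relatives. Between them lies the human H1 RNA promoter, a compact RNA polymerase III promoter suited to driving short non-coding transcripts, followed by the Streptococcus pyogenes Cas9 guide RNA scaffold. The gap between promoter and scaffold corresponds to the BbsI cloning position named in the plasmid. BbsI is a type IIS enzyme commonly used to insert annealed oligonucleotides encoding a target-specific spacer, though the restriction sites themselves are not annotated in the feature table. No insert is recorded, so the user supplies the guide sequence.

Once a spacer is cloned, the H1-sgRNA cassette can be transferred by an LR reaction, together with other compatible entry clones, into a destination vector. This allows modular assembly of multi-component constructs. The associated work describes a Multisite Gateway toolbox for knock-in gene targeting, and this plasmid provides its guide RNA expression unit. Cas9 itself is not encoded here and must come from another component.
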