Addgene plasmid #141033: pENTR-R4-H1-BbsI-L2
Purpose: (Empty Backbone) Mutisite Gateway mediated vector construction
Depositing lab: Hideyuki Okano. Depositing organization: Keio University. Publication: A versatile toolbox for knock-in gene targeting based on the Multisite Gateway technology. Yoshimatsu S, Sone T, Nakajima M, Sato T, Okochi R, Ishikawa M, Nakamura M, Sasaki E, Shiozawa S, Okano H. PLoS One. 2019 Aug 27;14(8):e0221164. doi: 10.1371/journal.pone.0221164. eCollection 2019. PubMed 31454364.
Backbone
  Vector backbone: pDONR
  Backbone manufacturer: Thermo Fisher Scientific
  Vector type: Mammalian Expression
Growth in bacteria
  Bacterial resistance: Kanamycin, 50 μg/mL
  Growth temperature: 37°C
  Growth strain: DH5alpha
  Copy number: High Copy
Gene/Insert
  Gene/Insert name: None
Terms and licenses: Academic/Nonprofit Terms; Industry Terms: Not Available to Industry
How to cite: pENTR-R4-H1-BbsI-L2 was a gift from Hideyuki Okano (Addgene plasmid # 141033 ; http://n2t.net/addgene:141033 ; RRID:Addgene_141033)
